>Addgene plasmid #42471 | INPP5BA | depositor partial sequence | sequence record 57303 | INPP5BA sequence 957 bps
AAGAGGAGATAATTAATGATCCAGAACTTCAGGTTTTTTGCGGGAACATACAATGTAAATGGGCAGTCCC
CCAAAGAATGCCTCCGGCTGTGGCTGAGCAATGGTATCCAGGCCCCAGATGTCTATTGTGTAGGGTTCCA
GGAGCTTGATCTGAGTAAGGAAGCTTTTTTCTTTCACGATACCCCAAAGGAGGAAGAGTGGTTCAAAGCT
GTGTCAGAGGGTCTTCATCCAGATGCCAAATATGCAAAGGTGAAGCTTATCCGACTGGTTGGGATTATGC
TGCTGTTATATGTCAAACAGGAGCATGCAGCTTATATCTCAGAAGTGGAAGCCGAGACTGTGGGGACAGG
AATCATGGGGAGGATGGGCAACAAGGGAGGCGTGGCGATCAGGTTCCAGTTCCACAACACCAGCATCTGC
GTTGTGAATTCTCACTTGGCAGCCCACATTGAAGAGTATGAGAGGAGGAACCAGGACTATAAGGACATTT
GTTCTCGAATGCAGTTTTGTCAGCCTGACCCAAGCCTTCCCCCTCTCACCATCAGCAACCATGATGTGAT
CTTGTGGCTGGGGGACCTCAACTACAGGATAGAAGAGCTGGATGTGGAAAAAGTGAAAAAGCTCATCGAA
GAGAAGGACTTTCAAATGCTGTATGCATATGATCAGCTGAAAATTCAGGTGGCCGCAAAGACTGTCTTTG
AAGGCTTCACAGAGGGTGAGCTCACATTCCAGCCTACTTACAAGTATGATACGGGCTCTGACGACTGGGA
TACCAGTGAGAAGTGCCGTGCTCCTGCCTGGTGTGATCGGATTCTCTGGAAAGGGAAGAACATCACTCAG
CTGAGTTACCAGAGCCACATGGCCCTGAAGACCAGTGACCACAAGCCTGTCAGCTCAGTGTTTGACATCG
GGGTGAGGGTCGTAAATGACGAGGCGCACCATCATCACCACCATTGA
