>Addgene plasmid #42471 | INPP5BA | addgene partial sequence | sequence record 59836 | T7_term
TCAGCTTCCTTTCGGGCTTTGTTAGCAGCCGGATCTCAGTGGTGGTGGTGGTGGTGCTCGAGTGCGGCCG
CAAGCTTGTCGACGGAGCTCGAATTCGGATCCTCAATGGTGGTGATGATGGTGCGCCTCGTCATTTACGA
CCCTCACCCCGATGTCAAACACTGAGCTGACAGGCTTGTGGTCACTGGTCTTCAGGGCCATGTGGCTCTG
GTAACTCAGCTGAGTGATGTTCTTCCCTTTCCAGAGAATCCGATCACACCAGGCAGGAGCACGGCACTTC
TCACTGGTATCCCAGTCGTCAGAGCCCGTATCATACTTGTAAGTAGGCTGGAATGTGAGCTCACCCTCTG
TGAAGCCTTCAAAGACAGTCTTTGCGGCCACCTGAATTTTCAGCTGATCATATGCATACAGCATTTGAAA
GTCCTTCTCTTCGATGAGCTTTTTCACTTTTTCCACATCCAGCTCTTCTATCCTGTAGTTGAGGTCCCCC
AGCCACAAGATCACATCATGGTTGCTGATGGTGAGAGGGGGAAGGCTTGGGTCAGGCTGACAAAACTGCA
TTCGAGAACAAATGTCCTTATAGTCCTGGTTCCTCCTCTCATACTCTTCAATGTGGGCTGCCAAGTGAGA
ATTCACAACGCAGATGCTGGTGTTGTGGAACTGGAACCTGATCGCCACGCCTCCCTTGTTGCCCATCCTC
CCCATGATTCCTGTCCCCACAGTCTCGGCTTCCACTTCTGAGATATAAGCTGCATGCTCCTGTTTGACAT
ATAACAGCAGCATAATCCCAACCAGTCGGATAAGCTTCACCTTTGCATATTTGGCATCTGGATGAAGACC
CTCTGACACAGCTTTGAACCACTCTTCCTCCTTTGGGGTATCGTGAAAGAAAAAAGCTTCCTTACTCAGA
TCAAGCTCCTGGAACCCTACACAATAGACATCTGGGGCCTGGATACCATTGC
