[The description below was written by a language model from this plasmid's Addgene catalogue record.]
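Description:
INPP5BA is a bacterial expression plasmid built on the pNIC-CH backbone from the Structural Genomics Consortium, made to produce a fragment of human INPP5B (an inositol polyphosphate 5-phosphatase, also listed as 5PTase) for structure determination. It is a high-copy plasmid propagated in E. coli under kanamycin selection. The record does not name the origin of replication or provide a feature map, so the backbone elements are known only from the catalogue fields.

The insert is 957 bp of human INPP5B coding sequence, introduced by ligation-independent cloning. The record warns that it may not be the full open reading frame, which fits a truncated domain construct designed for crystallography. It is linked to a deposited protein structure. The protein carries a C-terminal His6 tag, which allows purification by immobilised metal affinity chromatography. The promoter is not stated outright. However, the T7 and T7-terminator sequencing primers, together with the depositor's recommendation of a BL21(DE3)-derived strain carrying a rare-codon plasmid, point to a T7 promoter/terminator cassette. Such a cassette depends on T7 RNA polymerase supplied by the DE3 host, and the extra tRNAs help translation of human codons.

The mutation field refers only to the depositor comments, and these do not describe any specific sequence changes, so differences from the reference sequence are not documented here. The construct is typically used for recombinant overexpression and purification of the INPP5B fragment for crystallographic, biochemical or biophysical studies.
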