Addgene plasmid #42471: INPP5BA
Purpose: Bacterial expression for structure determination; may not be full ORF
Depositing lab: Nicola Burgess-Brown. Depositing organization: University of Oxford.
Backbone
  Vector backbone: pNIC-CH
  Backbone manufacturer: SGC
  Vector type: Bacterial Expression
Growth in bacteria
  Bacterial resistance: Kanamycin, 50 μg/mL
  Growth temperature: 37°C
  Growth strain: Mach1 ;
  Copy number: High Copy
Gene/Insert
  Gene/Insert name: INPP5BA (alt names: INPP5B; gi|52138519; PDB:3N9V)
  Species: H. sapiens (human)
  Insert size (bp): 957
  Mutation: See Comments
  Entrez Gene: INPP5B (a.k.a. 5PTase)
  Tag / fusion protein: His6 (C terminal on insert)
  Cloning method: Ligation Independent Cloning
  Sequencing primers: 5′ T7; 3′ T7-term
Terms and licenses: Academic/Nonprofit Terms; Industry Terms: Not Available to Industry
Depositor comments: http://www.thesgc.org/structures/3N9V/ Use BL21(DE3)-R3-pRARE2 strain for expression.
How to cite: INPP5BA was a gift from Nicola Burgess-Brown (Addgene plasmid # 42471 ; http://n2t.net/addgene:42471 ; RRID:Addgene_42471)
